Addgene plasmid #108912: pAAV-CAG-DIO-ChroME-ST-P2A-H2B-mRuby3
Purpose: Cation channelrhodopsin ChroME targeted to the neuronal soma and proximal dendrites and separated from nuclear mRuby3 by P2A in a viral vector
Depositing lab: Hillel Adesnik. Depositing organization: University of California, Berkeley. Publication: Precise multimodal optical control of neural ensemble activity. Mardinly AR, Oldenburg IA, Pegard NC, Sridharan S, Lyall EH, Chesnov K, Brohawn SG, Waller L, Adesnik H. Nat Neurosci. 2018 Apr 30. pii: 10.1038/s41593-018-0139-8. doi: 10.1038/s41593-018-0139-8. PubMed 29713079.
Backbone
  Vector backbone: pAAV
  Backbone size w/o insert (bp): 5302
  Total vector size (bp): 7690
  Vector type: AAV
Growth in bacteria
  Bacterial resistance: Ampicillin, 100 μg/mL
  Growth temperature: 37°C
  Growth strain: NEB Stable
  Growth instructions: Use rec deficient competent cells such as SURE2
  Copy number: Unknown
Gene/Insert
  Gene/Insert name: ChroME-ST
  Species: M. musculus (mouse)
  Insert size (bp): 2388
  Promoter: CAG
  Cloning method: Ligation Independent Cloning
  Sequencing primers: 5′ Custom; 3′ WPRE_R
Terms and licenses: Academic/Nonprofit Terms; Industry Terms: Not Available to Industry
How to cite: pAAV-CAG-DIO-ChroME-ST-P2A-H2B-mRuby3 was a gift from Hillel Adesnik (Addgene plasmid # 108912 ; http://n2t.net/addgene:108912 ; RRID:Addgene_108912) For viral preps, please replace (Addgene plasmid # 108912) in the above sentence with: (Addgene viral prep # 108912-AAV9)
