[The description below was written by a language model from this plasmid's Addgene catalogue record and pLannotate feature annotations shown in this document.]
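Description:
pAAV-CAG-DIO-ChroME-ST-P2A-H2B-mRuby3 is an AAV transfer plasmid for Cre-dependent expression of a soma-targeted excitatory opsin in neurons. The bacterial backbone carries a high-copy ColE1/pUC origin, an f1 origin and an ampicillin resistance gene. The expression cassette lies between two AAV2 inverted terminal repeats, which allow it to be packaged into recombinant AAV particles. The catalogue lists a total size of 7,690 bp, matching one of the two sequence records. The other, a sequencing-derived assembly, is about 300 nt shorter but shows the same order of parts, with differences mainly in the lac-derived backbone remnants next to the ITRs.

Transcription is driven by the CAG promoter (CMV enhancer, chicken β-actin promoter and intron fragments), and the transcript is completed by a WPRE, which boosts expression post-transcriptionally, and an SV40 polyadenylation signal. Between them, the coding sequence sits in reverse orientation relative to the promoter and is bracketed by opposing pairs of loxP and lox2272 sites. This is a DIO/FLEx arrangement, so the cassette is silent until Cre recombinase inverts it and locks it in the sense orientation, restricting expression to Cre-positive cells.

The open reading frame encodes the cation channelrhodopsin ChroME, which the annotation tool identifies only through a short match to a related channelrhodopsin. ChroME is fused to a Kv2.1 (Kcnb1) fragment that confines it to the soma and proximal dendrites. A P2A peptide named in the record, though not annotated, then separates it from human histone H2B fused to mRuby3, giving a separate red nuclear label. The construct is intended for viral delivery and precise optical activation of defined neurons, with nuclear fluorescence marking the expressing cells.
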