Features (pLannotate 1.2.2; 28 found; start..end, strand, type, name):
      1..589     +  rep_origin     ori: high-copy-number ColE1/pMB1/pBR322/pUC origin of replication
    772..828     +  CDS            lacI (fragment): lac repressor; lacI; The lac repressor binds to the lac operator to inhibit transcription in E. coli. This inhibition can be relieved by adding lactose or isopropyl-β-D-thiogalactopyranoside (IPTG).
    822..955     -  repeat_region  AAV2 ITR: inverted terminal repeat of adeno-associated virus serotype 2 inverted
   1026..1094    +  CDS            large T antigen (fragment): large T antigen from SV40 (simian virus 40)
   1117..1238    +  polyA_signal   SV40 poly(A) signal: SV40 polyadenylation signal
   1267..1286    -  misc_feature   MCS (fragment): pBluescript multiple cloning site
   1287..1875    -  misc_feature   WPRE: woodchuck hepatitis virus posttranscriptional regulatory element
   1875..1899    -  misc_feature   MCS (fragment): pBluescript multiple cloning site
   1900..1933    +  protein_bind   loxP: Cre-mediated recombination occurs in the 8-bp core sequence (GCATACAT). Cre recombinase
   1934..1983    +  intron         β-globin intron (fragment): internally truncated intron from human β-globin
   1984..2017    +  protein_bind   lox2272: Cre-mediated recombination occurs in the 8-bp core sequence (GGATACTT). lox2272 sites are compatible with each other, but incompatible with loxP or loxN sites (Lee and Saito, 1988). Cre recombinase
   2653..2680    +  CDS            CoChR (fragment): high-photocurrent channelrhodopsin from Chloromonas oogama (Shemesh et al., 2017)
   3041..3238    +  CDS            Kcnb1 (fragment): KCNB1_RAT - Experimental evidence at protein level: Swiss-Prot protein existence level 1. Voltage-gated potassium channel that mediates transmembrane potassium transport in excitable membranes, primarily in the brain, but also in the pancreas and cardiovascular system. Contributes to the regulation of the action potential (AP) repolarization, duration and frequency of repetitive AP firing in neurons, muscle cells and endocrine cells and plays a role in homeostatic attenuation of electrical excitability throughout the brain (PubMed:10024359, PubMed:10618149, PubMed:12451110, PubMed:17379638, Pu
   3314..3691    +  CDS            H2B: human histone H2B; HIST1H2BJ
   3701..4411    +  CDS            mRuby3: mRuby3 is a basic (constitutively fluorescent) red fluorescent protein published in 2016, derived from Entacmaea quadricolor. It has low acid sensitivity.
   4423..4456    -  protein_bind   loxP: Cre-mediated recombination occurs in the 8-bp core sequence (GCATACAT). Cre recombinase
   4457..4506    +  intron         β-globin intron (fragment): internally truncated intron from human β-globin
   4507..4540    -  protein_bind   lox2272: Cre-mediated recombination occurs in the 8-bp core sequence (GGATACTT). lox2272 sites are compatible with each other, but incompatible with loxP or loxN sites (Lee and Saito, 1988). Cre recombinase
   4547..4564    -  misc_feature   MCS (fragment): pUC18/19 multiple cloning site
   4618..4748    -  intron         chimeric intron (fragment): chimera between introns from chicken β-actin and rabbit β-globin
   4837..4972    -  intron         hybrid intron (fragment): hybrid between chicken β-actin (CBA) and minute virus of mice (MMV) introns (Gray et al., 2011)
   4973..5251    -  promoter       chicken β-actin promoter: No description available
   5253..5501    -  enhancer       CMV enhancer (fragment): human cytomegalovirus immediate early enhancer
   5565..5697    +  repeat_region  AAV2 ITR (fragment): inverted terminal repeat of adeno-associated virus serotype 2 inverted
   5692..5761    +  CDS            lacZα (fragment): LacZα fragment of β-galactosidase; lacZ fragment
   5766..6194    +  rep_origin     f1 ori (sequence partly withheld): f1 bacteriophage origin of replication; arrow indicates direction of (+) strand synthesis
   6247..6351    +  promoter       AmpR promoter: bla
   6352..7212    +  CDS            AmpR: β-lactamase; bla; confers resistance to ampicillin, carbenicillin, and related antibiotics
>Addgene plasmid #108912 | pAAV-CAG-DIO-ChroME-ST-P2A-H2B-mRuby3 | addgene full sequence | sequence record 466527 | Addgene NGS Result
TTGAGATCCTTTTTTTCTGCGCGTAATCTGCTGCTTGCAAACAAAAAAACCACCGCTACCAGCGGTGGTT
TGTTTGCCGGATCAAGAGCTACCAACTCTTTTTCCGAAGGTAACTGGCTTCAGCAGAGCGCAGATACCAA
ATACTGTTCTTCTAGTGTAGCCGTAGTTAGGCCACCACTTCAAGAACTCTGTAGCACCGCCTACATACCT
CGCTCTGCTAATCCTGTTACCAGTGGCTGCTGCCAGTGGCGATAAGTCGTGTCTTACCGGGTTGGACTCA
AGACGATAGTTACCGGATAAGGCGCAGCGGTCGGGCTGAACGGGGGGTTCGTGCACACAGCCCAGCTTGG
AGCGAACGACCTACACCGAACTGAGATACCTACAGCGTGAGCTATGAGAAAGCGCCACGCTTCCCGAAGG
GAGAAAGGCGGACAGGTATCCGGTAAGCGGCAGGGTCGGAACAGGAGAGCGCACGAGGGAGCTTCCAGGG
GGAAACGCCTGGTATCTTTATAGTCCTGTCGGGTTTCGCCACCTCTGACTTGAGCGTCGATTTTTGTGAT
GCTCGTCAGGGGGGCGGAGCCTATGGAAAAACGCCAGCAACGCGGCCTTTTTACGGTTCCTGGCCTTTTG
CTGGCCTTTTGCTCACATGTTCTTTCCTGCGTTATCCCCTGATTCTGTGGATAACCGTATTACCGCCTTT
GAGTGAGCTGATACCGCTCGCCGCAGCCGAACGACCGAGCGCAGCGAGTCAGTGAGCGAGGAAGCGGAAG
AGCGCCCAATACGCAAACCGCCTCTCCCCGCGCGTTGGCCGATTCATTAATGCAGCTGCGCGCTCGCTCG
CTCACTGAGGCCGCCCGGGCAAAGCCCGGGCGTCGGGCGACCTTTGGTCGCCCGGCCTCAGTGAGCGAGC
GAGCGCGCAGAGAGGGAGTGGCCAACTCCATCACTAGGGGTTCCTTGTAGTTAATGATTAACCCGCCATG
CTACTTATCTACGTAGCCATGCTCTAGGAAGATCCTTATCGATTTTACCACATTTGTAGAGGTTTTACTT
GCTTTAAAAAACCTCCCACATCTCCCCCTGAACCTGAAACATAAAATGAATGCAATTGTTGTTGTTAACT
TGTTTATTGCAGCTTATAATGGTTACAAATAAAGCAATAGCATCACAAATTTCACAAATAAAGCATTTTT
TTCACTGCATTCTAGTTGTGGTTTGTCCAAACTCATCAATGTATCTTATCATGTCTGCTCGAAGCGGCCG
CCCGGGTCGAGGTCGACGGTATCGATGCGGGGAGGCGGCCCAAAGGGAGATCCGACTCGTCTGAGGGCGA
AGGCGAAGACGCGGAAGAGGCCGCAGAGCCGGCAGCAGGCCGCGGGAAGGAAGGTCCGCTGGATTGAGGG
CCGAAGGGACGTAGCAGAAGGACGTCCCGCGCAGAATCCAGGTGGCAACACAGGCGAGCAGCCAAGGAAA
GGACGATGATTTCCCCGACAACACCACGGAATTGTCAGTGCCCAACAGCCGAGCCCCTGTCCAGCAGCGG
GCAAGGCAGGCGGCGATGAGTTCCGCCGTGGCAATAGGGAGGGGGAAAGCGAAAGTCCCGGAAAGGAGCT
GACAGGTGGTGGCAATGCCCCAACCAGTGGGGGTTGCGTCAGCAAACACAGTGCACACCACGCCACGTTG
CCTGACAACGGGCCACAACTCCTCATAAAGAGACAGCAACCAGGATTTATACAAGGAGGAGAAAATGAAA
GCCATACGGGAAGCAATAGCATGATACAAAGGCATTAAAGCAGCGTATCCACATAGCGTAAAAGGAGCAA
CATAGTTAAGAATACCAGTCAATCTTTCACAAATTTTGTAATCCAGAGGTTGATTATCGATAAGCTTGAT
ATCGAATTCATAACTTCGTATAGCATACATTATACGAAGTTATTCTTTGCACCATTCTAAAGAATAACAG
TGATAATTTCTGGGTTAAGGCAAATAACTTCGTATAGGATACTTTATACGAAGTTATGCTAGCAGTATGG
AAACAGCCGCCACAATGACCCACGCCTTTATCTCAGCCGTGCCTAGCGCCGAAGCCACAATTAGAGGCCT
GCTGAGCGCCGCAGCAGTGGTGACACCAGCAGCAGACGCTCACGGAGAAACCTCTAACGCCACAACAGCC
GGAGCCGATCACGGTTGCTTCCCCCACATCAACCACGGAACCGAGCTGCAGCACAAGATCGCAGTGGGAC
TCCAGTGGTTCACCGTGATCGTGGCTATCGTGCAGCTCATCTTCTACGGTTGGCACAGCTTCAAGGCCAC
AACCGGCTGGGAGGAGGTCTACGTCTGCGTGATCGAGCTCGTCAAGTGCTTCATCGAGCTGTTCCACGAG
GTCGACAGCCCAGCCACAGTGTACCAGACCAACGGAGGAGCCGTGATTTGGCTGCGGTACAGCGAGTGGC
TCCTGACTTGCCCCGTGATCCTGATCCACCTGAGCAACCTGACCGGACTGCACGAAGAGTACAGCAAGCG
GACCATGACCATCCTGGTGACCGACATCGGCAACATCGTGTGGGGGATCACAGCCGCCTTTACAAAGGGC
CCCCTGAAGATCCTGTTCTTCATGATCGGCCTGTTCTACGGCGTGACTTGCTTCTTCCAGATCGCCAAGG
TGTATATCGAGAGCTACCACACCCTGCCCAAAGGCGTCTGCCGGAAGATTTGCAAGATCATGGCCTACGT
CTTCTTCTGCTCTTGGCTGATGTTCCCCGTGATGTTCATCGCCGGACACGAGGGACTGGGCCTGATCACA
CCTTACACCAGCGGAATCGGCCACCTGATCCTGGATCTGATCAGCAAGAACACTTGGGGCTTCCTGGGCC
ACCACCTGAGAGTGAAGATCCACGAGCACATCCTGATCCACGGCGACATCCGGAAGACAACCACCATCAA
CGTGGCCGGCGAGAACATGGAGATCGAGACCTTCGTCGACGAGGAGGAGGAGGGAGGAGTGGCGGCCGCA
CCGGTAGATTACAAAGACGATGACGATAAGCAGTCCCAGCCCATCCTCAACACCAAGGAGATGGCCCCGC
AGAGCAAGCCTCCAGAGGAGCTGGAGATGAGCAGCATGCCCAGCCCCGTGGCCCCTCTGCCCGCACGCAC
GGAGGGCGTCATCGACATGCGGAGCATGTCCAGCATTGACAGCTTCATCAGCTGTGCCACGGACTTCCCT
GAAGCCACCAGATTCGCGGCAGGAAGCGGAGCTACTAACTTCAGCCTGCTGAAGCAGGCTGGAGACGTGG
AGGAGAACCCTGGACCTACTAGTATGCCAGAGCCAGCGAAGTCTGCTCCCGCCCCGAAAAAGGGCTCCAA
GAAGGCGGTGACTAAGGCGCAGAAGAAAGGCGGCAAGAAGCGCAAGCGCAGCCGCAAGGAGAGCTATTCC
ATCTATGTGTACAAGGTTCTGAAGCAGGTCCACCCTGACACCGGCATTTCGTCCAAGGCCATGGGCATCA
TGAATTCGTTTGTGAACGACATTTTCGAGCGCATCGCAGGTGAGGCTTCCCGCCTGGCGCATTACAACAA
GCGCTCGACCATCACCTCCAGGGAGATCCAGACGGCCGTGCGCCTGCTGCTGCCTGGGGAGTTGGCCAAG
CACGCCGTGTCCGAGGGTACTAAGGCCATCACCAAGTACACCAGCGCTAAGGCACTCGAGATGGTGTCTA
AGGGCGAAGAGCTGATCAAGGAAAATATGCGTATGAAGGTGGTCATGGAAGGTTCGGTCAACGGCCACCA
ATTCAAATGCACAGGTGAAGGAGAAGGCAGACCGTACGAGGGAGTGCAAACCATGAGGATCAAAGTCATC
GAGGGAGGACCCCTGCCATTTGCCTTTGACATTCTTGCCACGTCGTTCATGTATGGCAGCCGTACCTTTA
TCAAGTACCCGGCCGACATCCCTGATTTCTTTAAACAGTCCTTTCCTGAGGGTTTTACTTGGGAAAGAGT
TACGAGATACGAAGATGGTGGAGTCGTCACCGTCACGCAGGACACCAGCCTTGAGGATGGCGAGCTCGTC
TACAACGTCAAGGTCAGAGGGGTAAACTTTCCCTCCAATGGTCCCGTGATGCAGAAGAAGACCAAGGGTT
GGGAGCCTAATACAGAGATGATGTATCCAGCAGATGGTGGTCTGAGAGGATACACTGACATCGCACTGAA
AGTTGATGGTGGTGGCCATCTGCACTGCAACTTCGTGACAACTTACAGGTCAAAAAAGACCGTCGGGAAC
ATCAAGATGCCCGGTGTCCATGCCGTTGATCACCGCCTGGAAAGGATCGAGGAGAGTGACAATGAAACCT
ACGTAGTGCAAAGAGAAGTGGCAGTTGCCAAATACAGCAACCTTGGTGGTGGCATGGACGAGCTGTACAA
GTGAGGCGCGCCATAACTTCGTATAATGTATGCTATACGAAGTTATTAAGAGGTTTCATATTGCTAATAG
CAGCTACAATCCAGCTACCATTCTGCATAACTTCGTATAAAGTATCCTATACGAAGTTATTCCGGAGTCG
ACTCTAGAGGATCCAATTCTTTGCCAAAATGATGAGACAGCACAATAACCAGCACGTTGCCCAGGAGCTG
TAGGAAAAAGAAGAAGGCATGAACATGGTTAGCAGAGGCTCTAGAGCCGCCGGTCACACGCCAGAAGCCG
AACCCCGCCCTGCCCCGTCCCCCCCGAAGGCAGCCGTCCCCCCGCGGACAGCCCCGAGCCGCTCCCCCCG
CACAAAGGGCCCTCCCGGAGCCCCTCAAGGCTTTCACGCAGCCACAGAAAAGAAACAAGCCGTCATTAAA
CCAAGCGCTAATTACAGCCCGGAGGAGAAGGGCCGTCCCGCCCGCTCACCTGTGGGAGTAACGCGGTCAG
TCAGAGCCGGGGCGGGCGGCGCGAGGCGGCGGCGGAGCGGGGCACGGGGCGAAGGCAGCGCGCAGCGACT
CCCGCCCGCCGCGCGCTTCGCTTTTTATAGGGCCGCCGCCGCCGCCGCCTCGCCATAAAAGGAAACTTTC
GGAGCGCGCCGCTCTGATTGGCTGCCGCCGCACCTCTCCGCCTCGCCCCGCCCCGCCCCTCGCCCCGCCC
CGCCCCGCCTGGCGCGCGCCCCCCCCCCCCCCCCCGCCCCCATCGCTGCACAAAATAATTAAAAAATAAA
TAAATACAAAATTGGGGGTGGGGAGGGGGGGGAGATGGGGAGAGTGAAGCAGAACGTGGGGCTCACCTCG
ACCATGGTAATAGCGATGACTAATACGTAGATGTACTGCCAAGTAGGAAAGTCCCATAAGGTCATGTACT
GGGCATAATGCCAGGCGGGCCATTTACCGTCATTGACGTCAATAGGGGGCGTACTTGGCATATGATACAC
TTGATGTACTGCCAAGTGGGCAGTTTACCGTAAATACTCCACCCATTGACGTCAATGGAAAGTCCCTATT
GGCGTTACTATGGGAACATACGTCATTATTGACGTCAATGGTACAGATCTTCCTAGAGCATGGCTACGTA
GATAAGTAGCATGGCGGGTTAATCATTAACTACAAGGAACCCCTAGTGATGGAGTTGGCCACTCCCTCTC
TGCGCGCTCGCTCGCTCACTGAGGCCGGGCGACCAAAGGTCGCCCGACGCCCGGGCTTTGCCCGGGCGGC
CTCAGTGAGCGAGCGAGCGCGCAGCTGGCGTAATAGCGAAGAGGCCCGCACCGATCGCCCTTCCCAACAG
TTGCGCAGCCTGAATGGCGAATGGG
[124 nt withheld, positions 5766-5889]
C
[91 nt withheld, positions 5891-5981]
A
[49 nt withheld, positions 5983-6031]
CCTTTGACGTTGGAGTCCACGTTCTTT
[37 nt withheld, positions 6059-6095]
ACCCTATCTCGGTCTATTCTTTTGATTTATAAGGGATTTTGCCGATTTCGGCCTATTGGTTAAAAAATGA
GCTGATTTAACAAAAATTTAACGCGAATTTTAACAAAATATTAACGCTTACAATTTAGGTGGCACTTTTC
GGGGAAATGTGCGCGGAACCCCTATTTGTTTATTTTTCTAAATACATTCAAATATGTATCCGCTCATGAG
ACAATAACCCTGATAAATGCTTCAATAATATTGAAAAAGGAAGAGTATGAGTATTCAACATTTCCGTGTC
GCCCTTATTCCCTTTTTTGCGGCATTTTGCCTTCCTGTTTTTGCTCACCCAGAAACGCTGGTGAAAGTAA
AAGATGCTGAAGATCAGTTGGGTGCACGAGTGGGTTACATCGAACTGGATCTCAACAGCGGTAAGATCCT
TGAGAGTTTTCGCCCCGAAGAACGTTTTCCAATGATGAGCACTTTTAAAGTTCTGCTATGTGGCGCGGTA
TTATCCCGTATTGACGCCGGGCAAGAGCAACTCGGTCGCCGCATACACTATTCTCAGAATGACTTGGTTG
AGTACTCACCAGTCACAGAAAAGCATCTTACGGATGGCATGACAGTAAGAGAATTATGCAGTGCTGCCAT
AACCATGAGTGATAACACTGCGGCCAACTTACTTCTGACAACGATCGGAGGACCGAAGGAGCTAACCGCT
TTTTTGCACAACATGGGGGATCATGTAACTCGCCTTGATCGTTGGGAACCGGAGCTGAATGAAGCCATAC
CAAACGACGAGCGTGACACCACGATGCCTGTAGCAATGGCAACAACGTTGCGCAAACTATTAACTGGCGA
ACTACTTACTCTAGCTTCCCGGCAACAATTAATAGACTGGATGGAGGCGGATAAAGTTGCAGGACCACTT
CTGCGCTCGGCCCTTCCGGCTGGCTGGTTTATTGCTGATAAATCTGGAGCCGGTGAGCGTGGGTCTCGCG
GTATCATTGCAGCACTGGGGCCAGATGGTAAGCCCTCCCGTATCGTAGTTATCTACACGACGGGGAGTCA
GGCAACTATGGATGAACGAAATAGACAGATCGCTGAGATAGGTGCCTCACTGATTAAGCATTGGTAACTG
TCAGACCAAGTTTACTCATATATACTTTAGATTGATTTAAAACTTCATTTTTAATTTAAAAGGATCTAGG
TGAAGATCCTTTTTGATAATCTCATGACCAAAATCCCTTAACGTGAGTTTTCGTTCCACTGAGCGTCAGA
CCCCGTAGAAAAGATCAAAGGATCTTC
