Features (pLannotate 1.2.2; 32 found; start..end, strand, type, name):
      1..121     +  rep_origin     RSF ori (fragment): Plasmids containing the RSF 1030 origin of replication can be propagated in E. coli cells that contain additional plasmids with compatible origins.
    123..215     +  CDS            lacI (fragment): lac repressor; lacI; The lac repressor binds to the lac operator to inhibit transcription in E. coli. This inhibition can be relieved by adding lactose or isopropyl-β-D-thiogalactopyranoside (IPTG).
    228..249     +  protein_bind   CAP binding site: CAP binding activates transcription in the presence of cAMP. E. coli catabolite activator protein
    264..294     +  promoter       lac promoter: promoter for the E. coli lac operon
    302..318     +  protein_bind   lac operator: The lac repressor binds to the lac operator to inhibit transcription in E. coli. This inhibition can be relieved by adding lactose or isopropyl-β-D-thiogalactopyranoside (IPTG). lac repressor encoded by lacI
    379..509     -  repeat_region  AAV2 ITR (fragment): inverted terminal repeat of adeno-associated virus serotype 2 inverted
    573..821     +  enhancer       CMV enhancer (fragment): human cytomegalovirus immediate early enhancer
    823..1100    +  promoter       chicken β-actin promoter: No description available
   1101..1237    +  intron         hybrid intron (fragment): hybrid between chicken β-actin (CBA) and minute virus of mice (MMV) introns (Gray et al., 2011)
   1326..1456    +  intron         chimeric intron (fragment): chimera between introns from chicken β-actin and rabbit β-globin
   1510..1527    +  misc_feature   MCS (fragment): pUC18/19 multiple cloning site
   1534..1567    +  protein_bind   lox2272: Cre-mediated recombination occurs in the 8-bp core sequence (GGATACTT). lox2272 sites are compatible with each other, but incompatible with loxP or loxN sites (Lee and Saito, 1988). Cre recombinase
   1568..1617    -  intron         β-globin intron (fragment): internally truncated intron from human β-globin
   1618..1651    +  protein_bind   loxP: Cre-mediated recombination occurs in the 8-bp core sequence (GCATACAT). Cre recombinase
   1663..2373    -  CDS            mRuby3: mRuby3 is a basic (constitutively fluorescent) red fluorescent protein published in 2016, derived from Entacmaea quadricolor. It has low acid sensitivity.
   2383..2760    -  CDS            H2B: human histone H2B; HIST1H2BJ
   2836..3033    -  CDS            Kcnb1 (fragment): KCNB1_RAT - Experimental evidence at protein level: Swiss-Prot protein existence level 1. Voltage-gated potassium channel that mediates transmembrane potassium transport in excitable membranes, primarily in the brain, but also in the pancreas and cardiovascular system. Contributes to the regulation of the action potential (AP) repolarization, duration and frequency of repetitive AP firing in neurons, muscle cells and endocrine cells and plays a role in homeostatic attenuation of electrical excitability throughout the brain (PubMed:10024359, PubMed:10618149, PubMed:12451110, PubMed:17379638, Pu
   3394..3421    -  CDS            CoChR (fragment): high-photocurrent channelrhodopsin from Chloromonas oogama (Shemesh et al., 2017)
   4057..4090    -  protein_bind   lox2272: Cre-mediated recombination occurs in the 8-bp core sequence (GGATACTT). lox2272 sites are compatible with each other, but incompatible with loxP or loxN sites (Lee and Saito, 1988). Cre recombinase
   4091..4140    -  intron         β-globin intron (fragment): internally truncated intron from human β-globin
   4141..4174    -  protein_bind   loxP: Cre-mediated recombination occurs in the 8-bp core sequence (GCATACAT). Cre recombinase
   4175..4199    +  misc_feature   MCS (fragment): pBluescript multiple cloning site
   4199..4787    +  misc_feature   WPRE: woodchuck hepatitis virus posttranscriptional regulatory element
   4788..4807    +  misc_feature   MCS (fragment): pBluescript multiple cloning site
   4836..4957    -  polyA_signal   SV40 poly(A) signal: SV40 polyadenylation signal
   4980..5048    -  CDS            large T antigen (fragment): large T antigen from SV40 (simian virus 40)
   5119..5249    +  repeat_region  AAV2 ITR (fragment): inverted terminal repeat of adeno-associated virus serotype 2 inverted
   5263..5420    +  CDS            lacZα (fragment): LacZα fragment of β-galactosidase; lacZ fragment
   5425..5853    +  rep_origin     f1 ori (sequence partly withheld): f1 bacteriophage origin of replication; arrow indicates direction of (+) strand synthesis
   5906..6010    +  promoter       AmpR promoter: bla
   6011..6871    +  CDS            AmpR: β-lactamase; bla; confers resistance to ampicillin, carbenicillin, and related antibiotics
   7042..7630    +  rep_origin     ori: high-copy-number ColE1/pMB1/pBR322/pUC origin of replication
>Addgene plasmid #108912 | pAAV-CAG-DIO-ChroME-ST-P2A-H2B-mRuby3 | analyzer sequence | sequence record 215249
TTCTTTCCTGCGTTATCCCCTGATTCTGTGGATAACCGTATTACCGCCTTTGAGTGAGCTGATACCGCTC
GCCGCAGCCGAACGACCGAGCGCAGCGAGTCAGTGAGCGAGGAAGCGGAAGAGCGCCCAATACGCAAACC
GCCTCTCCCCGCGCGTTGGCCGATTCATTAATGCAGCTGGCACGACAGGTTTCCCGACTGGAAAGCGGGC
AGTGAGCGCAACGCAATTAATGTGAGTTAGCTCACTCATTAGGCACCCCAGGCTTTACACTTTATGCTTC
CGGCTCGTATGTTGTGTGGAATTGTGAGCGGATAACAATTTCACACAGGAAACAGCTATGACCATGATTA
CGCCAGATTTAATTAAGGCCTTAATTAGGCTGCGCGCTCGCTCGCTCACTGAGGCCGCCCGGGCAAAGCC
CGGGCGTCGGGCGACCTTTGGTCGCCCGGCCTCAGTGAGCGAGCGAGCGCGCAGAGAGGGAGTGGCCAAC
TCCATCACTAGGGGTTCCTTGTAGTTAATGATTAACCCGCCATGCTACTTATCTACGTAGCCATGCTCTA
GGAAGATCTGTACCATTGACGTCAATAATGACGTATGTTCCCATAGTAACGCCAATAGGGACTTTCCATT
GACGTCAATGGGTGGAGTATTTACGGTAAACTGCCCACTTGGCAGTACATCAAGTGTATCATATGCCAAG
TACGCCCCCTATTGACGTCAATGACGGTAAATGGCCCGCCTGGCATTATGCCCAGTACATGACCTTATGG
GACTTTCCTACTTGGCAGTACATCTACGTATTAGTCATCGCTATTACCATGGTCGAGGTGAGCCCCACGT
TCTGCTTCACTCTCCCCATCTCCCCCCCCTCCCCACCCCCAATTTTGTATTTATTTATTTTTTAATTATT
TTGTGCAGCGATGGGGGCGGGGGGGGGGGGGGGGCGCGCGCCAGGCGGGGCGGGGCGGGGCGAGGGGCGG
GGCGGGGCGAGGCGGAGAGGTGCGGCGGCAGCCAATCAGAGCGGCGCGCTCCGAAAGTTTCCTTTTATGG
CGAGGCGGCGGCGGCGGCGGCCCTATAAAAAGCGAAGCGCGCGGCGGGCGGGAGTCGCTGCGACGCTGCC
TTCGCCCCGTGCCCCGCTCCGCCGCCGCCTCGCGCCGCCCGCCCCGGCTCTGACTGACCGCGTTACTCCC
ACAGGTGAGCGGGCGGGACGGCCCTTCTCCTCCGGGCTGTAATTAGCGCTTGGTTTAATGACGGCTTGTT
TCTTTTCTGTGGCTGCGTGAAAGCCTTGAGGGGCTCCGGGAGGGCCCTTTGTGCGGGGGGAGCGGCTCGG
GGCTGTCCGCGGGGGGACGGCTGCCTTCGGGGGGGACGGGGCAGGGCGGGGTTCGGCTTCTGGCGTGTGA
CCGGCGGCTCTAGAGCCTCTGCTAACCATGTTCATGCCTTCTTCTTTTTCCTACAGCTCCTGGGCAACGT
GCTGGTTATTGTGCTGTCTCATCATTTTGGCAAAGAATTGGATCCTCTAGAGTCGACTCCGGAATAACTT
CGTATAGGATACTTTATACGAAGTTATGCAGAATGGTAGCTGGATTGTAGCTGCTATTAGCAATATGAAA
CCTCTTAATAACTTCGTATAGCATACATTATACGAAGTTATGGCGCGCCTCACTTGTACAGCTCGTCCAT
GCCACCACCAAGGTTGCTGTATTTGGCAACTGCCACTTCTCTTTGCACTACGTAGGTTTCATTGTCACTC
TCCTCGATCCTTTCCAGGCGGTGATCAACGGCATGGACACCGGGCATCTTGATGTTCCCGACGGTCTTTT
TTGACCTGTAAGTTGTCACGAAGTTGCAGTGCAGATGGCCACCACCATCAACTTTCAGTGCGATGTCAGT
GTATCCTCTCAGACCACCATCTGCTGGATACATCATCTCTGTATTAGGCTCCCAACCCTTGGTCTTCTTC
TGCATCACGGGACCATTGGAGGGAAAGTTTACCCCTCTGACCTTGACGTTGTAGACGAGCTCGCCATCCT
CAAGGCTGGTGTCCTGCGTGACGGTGACGACTCCACCATCTTCGTATCTCGTAACTCTTTCCCAAGTAAA
ACCCTCAGGAAAGGACTGTTTAAAGAAATCAGGGATGTCGGCCGGGTACTTGATAAAGGTACGGCTGCCA
TACATGAACGACGTGGCAAGAATGTCAAAGGCAAATGGCAGGGGTCCTCCCTCGATGACTTTGATCCTCA
TGGTTTGCACTCCCTCGTACGGTCTGCCTTCTCCTTCACCTGTGCATTTGAATTGGTGGCCGTTGACCGA
ACCTTCCATGACCACCTTCATACGCATATTTTCCTTGATCAGCTCTTCGCCCTTAGACACCATCTCGAGT
GCCTTAGCGCTGGTGTACTTGGTGATGGCCTTAGTACCCTCGGACACGGCGTGCTTGGCCAACTCCCCAG
GCAGCAGCAGGCGCACGGCCGTCTGGATCTCCCTGGAGGTGATGGTCGAGCGCTTGTTGTAATGCGCCAG
GCGGGAAGCCTCACCTGCGATGCGCTCGAAAATGTCGTTCACAAACGAATTCATGATGCCCATGGCCTTG
GACGAAATGCCGGTGTCAGGGTGGACCTGCTTCAGAACCTTGTACACATAGATGGAATAGCTCTCCTTGC
GGCTGCGCTTGCGCTTCTTGCCGCCTTTCTTCTGCGCCTTAGTCACCGCCTTCTTGGAGCCCTTTTTCGG
GGCGGGAGCAGACTTCGCTGGCTCTGGCATACTAGTAGGTCCAGGGTTCTCCTCCACGTCTCCAGCCTGC
TTCAGCAGGCTGAAGTTAGTAGCTCCGCTTCCTGCCGCGAATCTGGTGGCTTCAGGGAAGTCCGTGGCAC
AGCTGATGAAGCTGTCAATGCTGGACATGCTCCGCATGTCGATGACGCCCTCCGTGCGTGCGGGCAGAGG
GGCCACGGGGCTGGGCATGCTGCTCATCTCCAGCTCCTCTGGAGGCTTGCTCTGCGGGGCCATCTCCTTG
GTGTTGAGGATGGGCTGGGACTGCTTATCGTCATCGTCTTTGTAATCTACCGGTGCGGCCGCCACTCCTC
CCTCCTCCTCCTCGTCGACGAAGGTCTCGATCTCCATGTTCTCGCCGGCCACGTTGATGGTGGTTGTCTT
CCGGATGTCGCCGTGGATCAGGATGTGCTCGTGGATCTTCACTCTCAGGTGGTGGCCCAGGAAGCCCCAA
GTGTTCTTGCTGATCAGATCCAGGATCAGGTGGCCGATTCCGCTGGTGTAAGGTGTGATCAGGCCCAGTC
CCTCGTGTCCGGCGATGAACATCACGGGGAACATCAGCCAAGAGCAGAAGAAGACGTAGGCCATGATCTT
GCAAATCTTCCGGCAGACGCCTTTGGGCAGGGTGTGGTAGCTCTCGATATACACCTTGGCGATCTGGAAG
AAGCAAGTCACGCCGTAGAACAGGCCGATCATGAAGAACAGGATCTTCAGGGGGCCCTTTGTAAAGGCGG
CTGTGATCCCCCACACGATGTTGCCGATGTCGGTCACCAGGATGGTCATGGTCCGCTTGCTGTACTCTTC
GTGCAGTCCGGTCAGGTTGCTCAGGTGGATCAGGATCACGGGGCAAGTCAGGAGCCACTCGCTGTACCGC
AGCCAAATCACGGCTCCTCCGTTGGTCTGGTACACTGTGGCTGGGCTGTCGACCTCGTGGAACAGCTCGA
TGAAGCACTTGACGAGCTCGATCACGCAGACGTAGACCTCCTCCCAGCCGGTTGTGGCCTTGAAGCTGTG
CCAACCGTAGAAGATGAGCTGCACGATAGCCACGATCACGGTGAACCACTGGAGTCCCACTGCGATCTTG
TGCTGCAGCTCGGTTCCGTGGTTGATGTGGGGGAAGCAACCGTGATCGGCTCCGGCTGTTGTGGCGTTAG
AGGTTTCTCCGTGAGCGTCTGCTGCTGGTGTCACCACTGCTGCGGCGCTCAGCAGGCCTCTAATTGTGGC
TTCGGCGCTAGGCACGGCTGAGATAAAGGCGTGGGTCATTGTGGCGGCTGTTTCCATACTGCTAGCATAA
CTTCGTATAAAGTATCCTATACGAAGTTATTTGCCTTAACCCAGAAATTATCACTGTTATTCTTTAGAAT
GGTGCAAAGAATAACTTCGTATAATGTATGCTATACGAAGTTATGAATTCGATATCAAGCTTATCGATAA
TCAACCTCTGGATTACAAAATTTGTGAAAGATTGACTGGTATTCTTAACTATGTTGCTCCTTTTACGCTA
TGTGGATACGCTGCTTTAATGCCTTTGTATCATGCTATTGCTTCCCGTATGGCTTTCATTTTCTCCTCCT
TGTATAAATCCTGGTTGCTGTCTCTTTATGAGGAGTTGTGGCCCGTTGTCAGGCAACGTGGCGTGGTGTG
CACTGTGTTTGCTGACGCAACCCCCACTGGTTGGGGCATTGCCACCACCTGTCAGCTCCTTTCCGGGACT
TTCGCTTTCCCCCTCCCTATTGCCACGGCGGAACTCATCGCCGCCTGCCTTGCCCGCTGCTGGACAGGGG
CTCGGCTGTTGGGCACTGACAATTCCGTGGTGTTGTCGGGGAAATCATCGTCCTTTCCTTGGCTGCTCGC
CTGTGTTGCCACCTGGATTCTGCGCGGGACGTCCTTCTGCTACGTCCCTTCGGCCCTCAATCCAGCGGAC
CTTCCTTCCCGCGGCCTGCTGCCGGCTCTGCGGCCTCTTCCGCGTCTTCGCCTTCGCCCTCAGACGAGTC
GGATCTCCCTTTGGGCCGCCTCCCCGCATCGATACCGTCGACCTCGACCCGGGCGGCCGCTTCGAGCAGA
CATGATAAGATACATTGATGAGTTTGGACAAACCACAACTAGAATGCAGTGAAAAAAATGCTTTATTTGT
GAAATTTGTGATGCTATTGCTTTATTTGTAACCATTATAAGCTGCAATAAACAAGTTAACAACAACAATT
GCATTCATTTTATGTTTCAGGTTCAGGGGGAGATGTGGGAGGTTTTTTAAAGCAAGTAAAACCTCTACAA
ATGTGGTAAAATCGATAAGGATCTTCCTAGAGCATGGCTACGTAGATAAGTAGCATGGCGGGTTAATCAT
TAACTACAAGGAACCCCTAGTGATGGAGTTGGCCACTCCCTCTCTGCGCGCTCGCTCGCTCACTGAGGCC
GGGCGACCAAAGGTCGCCCGACGCCCGGGCTTTGCCCGGGCGGCCTCAGTGAGCGAGCGAGCGCGCAGCC
TTAATTAACCTAATTCACTGGCCGTCGTTTTACAACGTCGTGACTGGGAAAACCCTGGCGTTACCCAACT
TAATCGCCTTGCAGCACATCCCCCTTTCGCCAGCTGGCGTAATAGCGAAGAGGCCCGCACCGATCGCCCT
TCCCAACAGTTGCGCAGCCTGAATGGCGAATGGG
[124 nt withheld, positions 5425-5548]
C
[91 nt withheld, positions 5550-5640]
A
[49 nt withheld, positions 5642-5690]
CCTTTGACGTTGGAGTCCACGTTCTTT
[37 nt withheld, positions 5718-5754]
ACCCTATCTCGGTCTATTCTTTTGATTTATAAGGGATTTTGCCGATTTCGGCCTATTGGTTAAAAAATGA
GCTGATTTAACAAAAATTTAACGCGAATTTTAACAAAATATTAACGCTTACAATTTAGGTGGCACTTTTC
GGGGAAATGTGCGCGGAACCCCTATTTGTTTATTTTTCTAAATACATTCAAATATGTATCCGCTCATGAG
ACAATAACCCTGATAAATGCTTCAATAATATTGAAAAAGGAAGAGTATGAGTATTCAACATTTCCGTGTC
GCCCTTATTCCCTTTTTTGCGGCATTTTGCCTTCCTGTTTTTGCTCACCCAGAAACGCTGGTGAAAGTAA
AAGATGCTGAAGATCAGTTGGGTGCACGAGTGGGTTACATCGAACTGGATCTCAACAGCGGTAAGATCCT
TGAGAGTTTTCGCCCCGAAGAACGTTTTCCAATGATGAGCACTTTTAAAGTTCTGCTATGTGGCGCGGTA
TTATCCCGTATTGACGCCGGGCAAGAGCAACTCGGTCGCCGCATACACTATTCTCAGAATGACTTGGTTG
AGTACTCACCAGTCACAGAAAAGCATCTTACGGATGGCATGACAGTAAGAGAATTATGCAGTGCTGCCAT
AACCATGAGTGATAACACTGCGGCCAACTTACTTCTGACAACGATCGGAGGACCGAAGGAGCTAACCGCT
TTTTTGCACAACATGGGGGATCATGTAACTCGCCTTGATCGTTGGGAACCGGAGCTGAATGAAGCCATAC
CAAACGACGAGCGTGACACCACGATGCCTGTAGCAATGGCAACAACGTTGCGCAAACTATTAACTGGCGA
ACTACTTACTCTAGCTTCCCGGCAACAATTAATAGACTGGATGGAGGCGGATAAAGTTGCAGGACCACTT
CTGCGCTCGGCCCTTCCGGCTGGCTGGTTTATTGCTGATAAATCTGGAGCCGGTGAGCGTGGGTCTCGCG
GTATCATTGCAGCACTGGGGCCAGATGGTAAGCCCTCCCGTATCGTAGTTATCTACACGACGGGGAGTCA
GGCAACTATGGATGAACGAAATAGACAGATCGCTGAGATAGGTGCCTCACTGATTAAGCATTGGTAACTG
TCAGACCAAGTTTACTCATATATACTTTAGATTGATTTAAAACTTCATTTTTAATTTAAAAGGATCTAGG
TGAAGATCCTTTTTGATAATCTCATGACCAAAATCCCTTAACGTGAGTTTTCGTTCCACTGAGCGTCAGA
CCCCGTAGAAAAGATCAAAGGATCTTCTTGAGATCCTTTTTTTCTGCGCGTAATCTGCTGCTTGCAAACA
AAAAAACCACCGCTACCAGCGGTGGTTTGTTTGCCGGATCAAGAGCTACCAACTCTTTTTCCGAAGGTAA
CTGGCTTCAGCAGAGCGCAGATACCAAATACTGTTCTTCTAGTGTAGCCGTAGTTAGGCCACCACTTCAA
GAACTCTGTAGCACCGCCTACATACCTCGCTCTGCTAATCCTGTTACCAGTGGCTGCTGCCAGTGGCGAT
AAGTCGTGTCTTACCGGGTTGGACTCAAGACGATAGTTACCGGATAAGGCGCAGCGGTCGGGCTGAACGG
GGGGTTCGTGCACACAGCCCAGCTTGGAGCGAACGACCTACACCGAACTGAGATACCTACAGCGTGAGCT
ATGAGAAAGCGCCACGCTTCCCGAAGGGAGAAAGGCGGACAGGTATCCGGTAAGCGGCAGGGTCGGAACA
GGAGAGCGCACGAGGGAGCTTCCAGGGGGAAACGCCTGGTATCTTTATAGTCCTGTCGGGTTTCGCCACC
TCTGACTTGAGCGTCGATTTTTGTGATGCTCGTCAGGGGGGCGGAGCCTATGGAAAAACGCCAGCAACGC
GGCCTTTTTACGGTTCCTGGCCTTTTGCTGGCCTTTTGCTCACATG
