>Addgene plasmid #108912 | pAAV-CAG-DIO-ChroME-ST-P2A-H2B-mRuby3 | depositor partial sequence | sequence record 211251 | pAAV-CAG-DIO-ChroME-ST-P2A-H2B-mRuby3 sequence 2388 bps
ATGGAAACAGCCGCCACAATGACCCACGCCTTTATCTCAGCCGTGCCTAGCGCCGAAGCCACAATTAGAG
GCCTGCTGAGCGCCGCAGCAGTGGTGACACCAGCAGCAGACGCTCACGGAGAAACCTCTAACGCCACAAC
AGCCGGAGCCGATCACGGTTGCTTCCCCCACATCAACCACGGAACCGAGCTGCAGCACAAGATCGCAGTG
GGACTCCAGTGGTTCACCGTGATCGTGGCTATCGTGCAGCTCATCTTCTACGGTTGGCACAGCTTCAAGG
CCACAACCGGCTGGGAGGAGGTCTACGTCTGCGTGATCGAGCTCGTCAAGTGCTTCATCGAGCTGTTCCA
CGAGGTCGACAGCCCAGCCACAGTGTACCAGACCAACGGAGGAGCCGTGATTTGGCTGCGGTACAGCGAG
TGGCTCCTGACTTGCCCCGTGATCCTGATCCACCTGAGCAACCTGACCGGACTGCACGAAGAGTACAGCA
AGCGGACCATGACCATCCTGGTGACCGACATCGGCAACATCGTGTGGGGGATCACAGCCGCCTTTACAAA
GGGCCCCCTGAAGATCCTGTTCTTCATGATCGGCCTGTTCTACGGCGTGACTTGCTTCTTCCAGATCGCC
AAGGTGTATATCGAGAGCTACCACACCCTGCCCAAAGGCGTCTGCCGGAAGATTTGCAAGATCATGGCCT
ACGTCTTCTTCTGCTCTTGGCTGATGTTCCCCGTGATGTTCATCGCCGGACACGAGGGACTGGGCCTGAT
CACACCTTACACCAGCGGAATCGGCCACCTGATCCTGGATCTGATCAGCAAGAACACTTGGGGCTTCCTG
GGCCACCACCTGAGAGTGAAGATCCACGAGCACATCCTGATCCACGGCGACATCCGGAAGACAACCACCA
TCAACGTGGCCGGCGAGAACATGGAGATCGAGACCTTCGTCGACGAGGAGGAGGAGGGAGGAGTGGCGGC
CGCACCGGTAGATTACAAAGACGATGACGATAAGCAGTCCCAGCCCATCCTCAACACCAAGGAGATGGCC
CCGCAGAGCAAGCCTCCAGAGGAGCTGGAGATGAGCAGCATGCCCAGCCCCGTGGCCCCTCTGCCCGCAC
GCACGGAGGGCGTCATCGACATGCGGAGCATGTCCAGCATTGACAGCTTCATCAGCTGTGCCACGGACTT
CCCTGAAGCCACCAGATTCGCGGCAGGAAGCGGAGCTACTAACTTCAGCCTGCTGAAGCAGGCTGGAGAC
GTGGAGGAGAACCCTGGACCTACTAGTATGCCAGAGCCAGCGAAGTCTGCTCCCGCCCCGAAAAAGGGCT
CCAAGAAGGCGGTGACTAAGGCGCAGAAGAAAGGCGGCAAGAAGCGCAAGCGCAGCCGCAAGGAGAGCTA
TTCCATCTATGTGTACAAGGTTCTGAAGCAGGTCCACCCTGACACCGGCATTTCGTCCAAGGCCATGGGC
ATCATGAATTCGTTTGTGAACGACATTTTCGAGCGCATCGCAGGTGAGGCTTCCCGCCTGGCGCATTACA
ACAAGCGCTCGACCATCACCTCCAGGGAGATCCAGACGGCCGTGCGCCTGCTGCTGCCTGGGGAGTTGGC
CAAGCACGCCGTGTCCGAGGGTACTAAGGCCATCACCAAGTACACCAGCGCTAAGGCACTCGAGATGGTG
TCTAAGGGCGAAGAGCTGATCAAGGAAAATATGCGTATGAAGGTGGTCATGGAAGGTTCGGTCAACGGCC
ACCAATTCAAATGCACAGGTGAAGGAGAAGGCAGACCGTACGAGGGAGTGCAAACCATGAGGATCAAAGT
CATCGAGGGAGGACCCCTGCCATTTGCCTTTGACATTCTTGCCACGTCGTTCATGTATGGCAGCCGTACC
TTTATCAAGTACCCGGCCGACATCCCTGATTTCTTTAAACAGTCCTTTCCTGAGGGTTTTACTTGGGAAA
GAGTTACGAGATACGAAGATGGTGGAGTCGTCACCGTCACGCAGGACACCAGCCTTGAGGATGGCGAGCT
CGTCTACAACGTCAAGGTCAGAGGGGTAAACTTTCCCTCCAATGGTCCCGTGATGCAGAAGAAGACCAAG
GGTTGGGAGCCTAATACAGAGATGATGTATCCAGCAGATGGTGGTCTGAGAGGATACACTGACATCGCAC
TGAAAGTTGATGGTGGTGGCCATCTGCACTGCAACTTCGTGACAACTTACAGGTCAAAAAAGACCGTCGG
GAACATCAAGATGCCCGGTGTCCATGCCGTTGATCACCGCCTGGAAAGGATCGAGGAGAGTGACAATGAA
ACCTACGTAGTGCAAAGAGAAGTGGCAGTTGCCAAATACAGCAACCTTGGTGGTGGCATGGACGAGCTGT
ACAAGTGA
